>Addgene plasmid #103142 | pcDNA3.1-GcACR_439-EYFP | addgene full sequence | sequence record 199225 | Addgene NGS Result
TATCCCTAACCCTCTCCTCGGTCTCGATTCTACGCGTACCGGTCATCATCACCATCACCATTGAGTTTAA
ACCCGCTGATCAGCCTCGACTGTGCCTTCTAGTTGCCAGCCATCTGTTGTTTGCCCCTCCCCCGTGCCTT
CCTTGACCCTGGAAGGTGCCACTCCCACTGTCCTTTCCTAATAAAATGAGGAAATTGCATCGCATTGTCT
GAGTAGGTGTCATTCTATTCTGGGGGGTGGGGTGGGGCAGGACAGCAAGGGGGAGGATTGGGAAGACAAT
AGCAGGCATGCTGGGGATGCGGTGGGCTCTATGGCTTCTGAGGCGGAAAGAACCAGCTGGGGCTCTAGGG
GGTATCCCC
[124 nt withheld, positions 360-483]
C
[91 nt withheld, positions 485-575]
A
[49 nt withheld, positions 577-625]
CCTTTGACGTTGGAGTCCACGTTCTTT
[37 nt withheld, positions 653-689]
ACCCTATCTCGGTCTATTCTTTTGATTTATAAGGGATTTTGCCGATTTCGGCCTATTGGTTAAAAAATGA
GCTGATTTAACAAAAATTTAACGCGAATTAATTCTGTGGAATGTGTGTCAGTTAGGGTGTGGAAAGTCCC
CAGGCTCCCCAGCAGGCAGAAGTATGCAAAGCATGCATCTCAATTAGTCAGCAACCAGGTGTGGAAAGTC
CCCAGGCTCCCCAGCAGGCAGAAGTATGCAAAGCATGCATCTCAATTAGTCAGCAACCATAGTCCCGCCC
CTAACTCCGCCCATCCCGCCCCTAACTCCGCCCAGTTCCGCCCATTCTCCGCCCCATGGCTGACTAATTT
TTTTTATTTATGCAGAGGCCGAGGCCGCCTCTGCCTCTGAGCTATTCCAGAAGTAGTGAGGAGGCTTTTT
TGGAGGCCTAGGCTTTTGCAAAAAGCTCCCGGGAGCTTGTATATCCATTTTCGGATCTGATCAAGAGACA
GGATGAGGATCGTTTCGCATGATTGAACAAGATGGATTGCACGCAGGTTCTCCGGCCGCTTGGGTGGAGA
GGCTATTCGGCTATGACTGGGCACAACAGACAATCGGCTGCTCTGATGCCGCCGTGTTCCGGCTGTCAGC
GCAGGGGCGCCCGGTTCTTTTTGTCAAGACCGACCTGTCCGGTGCCCTGAATGAACTGCAGGACGAGGCA
GCGCGGCTATCGTGGCTGGCCACGACGGGCGTTCCTTGCGCAGCTGTGCTCGACGTTGTCACTGAAGCGG
GAAGGGACTGGCTGCTATTGGGCGAAGTGCCGGGGCAGGATCTCCTGTCATCTCACCTTGCTCCTGCCGA
GAAAGTATCCATCATGGCTGATGCAATGCGGCGGCTGCATACGCTTGATCCGGCTACCTGCCCATTCGAC
CACCAAGCGAAACATCGCATCGAGCGAGCACGTACTCGGATGGAAGCCGGTCTTGTCGATCAGGATGATC
TGGACGAAGAGCATCAGGGGCTCGCGCCAGCCGAACTGTTCGCCAGGCTCAAGGCGCGCATGCCCGACGG
CGAGGATCTCGTCGTGACCCATGGCGATGCCTGCTTGCCGAATATCATGGTGGAAAATGGCCGCTTTTCT
GGATTCATCGACTGTGGCCGGCTGGGTGTGGCGGACCGCTATCAGGACATAGCGTTGGCTACCCGTGATA
TTGCTGAAGAGCTTGGCGGCGAATGGGCTGACCGCTTCCTCGTGCTTTACGGTATCGCCGCTCCCGATTC
GCAGCGCATCGCCTTCTATCGCCTTCTTGACGAGTTCTTCTGAGCGGGACTCTGGGGTTCGCGAAATGAC
CGACCAAGCGACGCCCAACCTGCCATCACGAGATTTCGATTCCACCGCCGCCTTCTATGAAAGGTTGGGC
TTCGGAATCGTTTTCCGGGACGCCGGCTGGATGATCCTCCAGCGCGGGGATCTCATGCTGGAGTTCTTCG
CCCACCCCAACTTGTTTATTGCAGCTTATAATGGTTACAAATAAAGCAATAGCATCACAAATTTCACAAA
TAAAGCATTTTTTTCACTGCATTCTAGTTGTGGTTTGTCCAAACTCATCAATGTATCTTATCATGTCTGT
ATACCGTCGACCTCTAGCTAGAGCTTGGCGTAATCATGGTCATAGCTGTTTCCTGTGTGAAATTGTTATC
CGCTCACAATTCCACACAACATACGAGCCGGAAGCATAAAGTGTAAAGCCTGGGGTGCCTAATGAGTGAG
CTAACTCACATTAATTGCGTTGCGCTCACTGCCCGCTTTCCAGTCGGGAAACCTGTCGTGCCAGCTGCAT
TAATGAATCGGCCAACGCGCGGGGAGAGGCGGTTTGCGTATTGGGCGCTCTTCCGCTTCCTCGCTCACTG
ACTCGCTGCGCTCGGTCGTTCGGCTGCGGCGAGCGGTATCAGCTCACTCAAAGGCGGTAATACGGTTATC
CACAGAATCAGGGGATAACGCAGGAAAGAACATGTGAGCAAAAGGCCAGCAAAAGGCCAGGAACCGTAAA
AAGGCCGCGTTGCTGGCGTTTTTCCATAGGCTCCGCCCCCCTGACGAGCATCACAAAAATCGACGCTCAA
GTCAGAGGTGGCGAAACCCGACAGGACTATAAAGATACCAGGCGTTTCCCCCTGGAAGCTCCCTCGTGCG
CTCTCCTGTTCCGACCCTGCCGCTTACCGGATACCTGTCCGCCTTTCTCCCTTCGGGAAGCGTGGCGCTT
TCTCATAGCTCACGCTGTAGGTATCTCAGTTCGGTGTAGGTCGTTCGCTCCAAGCTGGGCTGTGTGCACG
AACCCCCCGTTCAGCCCGACCGCTGCGCCTTATCCGGTAACTATCGTCTTGAGTCCAACCCGGTAAGACA
CGACTTATCGCCACTGGCAGCAGCCACTGGTAACAGGATTAGCAGAGCGAGGTATGTAGGCGGTGCTACA
GAGTTCTTGAAGTGGTGGCCTAACTACGGCTACACTAGAAGAACAGTATTTGGTATCTGCGCTCTGCTGA
AGCCAGTTACCTTCGGAAAAAGAGTTGGTAGCTCTTGATCCGGCAAACAAACCACCGCTGGTAGCGGTGG
TTTTTTTGTTTGCAAGCAGCAGATTACGCGCAGAAAAAAAGGATCTCAAGAAGATCCTTTGATCTTTTCT
ACGGGGTCTGACGCTCAGTGGAACGAAAACTCACGTTAAGGGATTTTGGTCATGAGATTATCAAAAAGGA
TCTTCACCTAGATCCTTTTAAATTAAAAATGAAGTTTTAAATCAATCTAAAGTATATATGAGTAAACTTG
GTCTGACAGTTACCAATGCTTAATCAGTGAGGCACCTATCTCAGCGATCTGTCTATTTCGTTCATCCATA
GTTGCCTGACTCCCCGTCGTGTAGATAACTACGATACGGGAGGGCTTACCATCTGGCCCCAGTGCTGCAA
TGATACCGCGAGACCCACGCTCACCGGCTCCAGATTTATCAGCAATAAACCAGCCAGCCGGAAGGGCCGA
GCGCAGAAGTGGTCCTGCAACTTTATCCGCCTCCATCCAGTCTATTAATTGTTGCCGGGAAGCTAGAGTA
AGTAGTTCGCCAGTTAATAGTTTGCGCAACGTTGTTGCCATTGCTACAGGCATCGTGGTGTCACGCTCGT
CGTTTGGTATGGCTTCATTCAGCTCCGGTTCCCAACGATCAAGGCGAGTTACATGATCCCCCATGTTGTG
CAAAAAAGCGGTTAGCTCCTTCGGTCCTCCGATCGTTGTCAGAAGTAAGTTGGCCGCAGTGTTATCACTC
ATGGTTATGGCAGCACTGCATAATTCTCTTACTGTCATGCCATCCGTAAGATGCTTTTCTGTGACTGGTG
AGTACTCAACCAAGTCATTCTGAGAATAGTGTATGCGGCGACCGAGTTGCTCTTGCCCGGCGTCAATACG
GGATAATACCGCGCCACATAGCAGAACTTTAAAAGTGCTCATCATTGGAAAACGTTCTTCGGGGCGAAAA
CTCTCAAGGATCTTACCGCTGTTGAGATCCAGTTCGATGTAACCCACTCGTGCACCCAACTGATCTTCAG
CATCTTTTACTTTCACCAGCGTTTCTGGGTGAGCAAAAACAGGAAGGCAAAATGCCGCAAAAAAGGGAAT
AAGGGCGACACGGAAATGTTGAATACTCATACTCTTCCTTTTTCAATATTATTGAAGCATTTATCAGGGT
TATTGTCTCATGAGCGGATACATATTTGAATGTATTTAGAAAAATAAACAAATAGGGGTTCCGCGCACAT
TTCCCCGAAAAGTGCCACCTGACGTCGACGGATCGGGAGATCTCCCGATCCCCTATGGTGCACTCTCAGT
ACAATCTGCTCTGATGCCGCATAGTTAAGCCAGTATCTGCTCCCTGCTTGTGTGTTGGAGGTCGCTGAGT
AGTGCGCGAGCAAAATTTAAGCTACAACAAGGCAAGGCTTGACCGACAATTGCATGAAGAATCTGCTTAG
GGTTAGGCGTTTTGCGCTGCTTCGCGATGTACGGGCCAGATATACGCGTTGACATTGATTATTGACTAGT
TATTAATAGTAATCAATTACGGGGTCATTAGTTCATAGCCCATATATGGAGTTCCGCGTTACATAACTTA
CGGTAAATGGCCCGCCTGGCTGACCGCCCAACGACCCCCGCCCATTGACGTCAATAATGACGTATGTTCC
CATAGTAACGCCAATAGGGACTTTCCATTGACGTCAATGGGTGGAGTATTTACGGTAAACTGCCCACTTG
GCAGTACATCAAGTGTATCATATGCCAAGTACGCCCCCTATTGACGTCAATGACGGTAAATGGCCCGCCT
GGCATTATGCCCAGTACATGACCTTATGGGACTTTCCTACTTGGCAGTACATCTACGTATTAGTCATCGC
TATTACCATGGTGATGCGGTTTTGGCAGTACATCAATGGGCGTGGATAGCGGTTTGACTCACGGGGATTT
CCAAGTCTCCACCCCATTGACGTCAATGGGAGTTTGTTTTGGCACCAAAATCAACGGGACTTTCCAAAAT
GTCGTAACAACTCCGCCCCATTGACGCAAATGGGCGGTAGGCGTGTACGGTGGGAGGTCTATATAAGCAG
AGCTCTCTGGCTAACTAGAGAACCCACTGCTTACTGGCTTATCGAAATTAATACGACTCACTATAGGGAG
ACCCAAGCTGGCTAGTTAAGCTTGGTACCGAGCTCGGATCCATGGCCGAGACCGGCGTGATCAGAAGCCA
GGAAGACTACTACAGGCTCGTGGAGAACAGGGAGACAATCGGCACATACTGGGATTCCTCCCTGGTGTAC
GGCGAGTGGGCCAGGAACAACGGCAACTGCCTCAGACAGTCCGAGGTGGACGTGCAGTTCGTGAAGATCC
TCCAGCTCTGTATGAGCGTGGTCAGCAGCTGCCAGGTGCTGTTCATGGTGAGCAGAGCTCCTCTGGTGCC
CTGGGAGGCCATCTACCTCCCCATGACCGAGAGCATTACCTATGGCCTGGCCTTCACCGGCAACGGCTAC
ATCAGACTGGCTACAGGCAAGATCCTGCCCTGGGCCAGGATGGCCAGCTGGCTGTGCACCTGCCCCATCA
TGCTGGGCATGGTGTCCAATATGGCCCTGGTCAAGTACAAGAGCCAGCCCCTGAACCCCCTGATGGTGGC
CAGCTCCATCATCAGGGTGGTGTTCGGCATCTCCGCCACAATGAGCGACGACAGCCAGCCCGCCAAATGG
GTGTTCTTCTTCATCGCCGTGATTTTCTTCCTCTTCGAGCTGACCTGCGTGTACGCTATCTTCGGAATGA
CCATCGCCGACTTTGCCCAAATCCAGTCCCCCCTGGGCGATGCCGTGGTCTACAGGCTGAACATCCTGAG
GGGCATCTTTTTCGCCAGCTGGACATGCTTTCCCATCCTGTGGCTGGTGTCCTCCACCAGCGCCTGCCTG
CTGGACGAGAATATCAGCGCCGTGCTGTACCTGATGGCCGACGCCCTCTGTAAGAACAGCTACGGCATTG
TCCTGTGGAGCACAACCTGGGGCCTGCTGAACGGCAAGTGGGACAGAGAGTATCCCAGAAACAGGGACAT
CGACGGCCTGATGATGGACATCGACCCCGCCAAGGAGAAGCAACTGGAGGAGATGCCCAACCAGAACTTC
GACATCAAGATCATGGGCCAGACCATCGCTTCCGTGAAGAGAAGCTGCAGAAGGCCTAGAGCCGATATGG
AGAGCCAGGATGCGGCCGCCGTGAGCAAGGGCGAGGAGCTGTTCACCGGGGTGGTGCCCATCCTGGTCGA
GCTGGACGGCGACGTAAACGGCCACAAGTTCAGCGTGTCCGGCGAGGGCGAGGGCGATGCCACCTACGGC
AAGCTGACCCTGAAGTTCATCTGCACCACCGGCAAGCTGCCCGTGCCCTGGCCCACCCTCGTGACCACCT
TCGGCTACGGCCTGCAGTGCTTCGCCCGCTACCCCGACCACATGAAGCAGCACGACTTCTTCAAGTCCGC
CATGCCCGAAGGCTACGTCCAGGAGCGCACCATCTTCTTCAAGGACGACGGCAACTACAAGACCCGCGCC
GAGGTGAAGTTCGAGGGCGACACCCTGGTGAACCGCATCGAGCTGAAGGGCATCGACTTCAAGGAGGACG
GCAACATCCTGGGGCACAAGCTGGAGTACAACTACAACAGCCACAACGTCTATATCATGGCCGACAAGCA
GAAGAACGGCATCAAGGTGAACTTCAAGATCCGCCACAACATCGAGGACGGCAGCGTGCAGCTCGCCGAC
CACTACCAGCAGAACACCCCCATCGGCGACGGCCCCGTGCTGCTGCCCGACAACCACTACCTGAGCTACC
AGTCCGCCCTGAGCAAAGACCCCAACGAGAAGCGCGATCACATGGTCCTGCTGGAGTTCGTGACCGCCGC
CGGGATCACTCTCGGCATGGACGAGCTGTACAAGTAACATATGCTCTAGAGGGCCCGCGGTTCGAAGGTA
AGCC
Features (pLannotate 1.2.2; 21 found; start..end, strand, type, name):
     90..314     +  polyA_signal   bGH poly(A) signal: bovine growth hormone polyadenylation signal
    318..339     +  promoter       SV40 promoter (fragment): SV40 enhancer and early promoter
    360..788     +  rep_origin     f1 ori (sequence partly withheld): f1 bacteriophage origin of replication; arrow indicates direction of (+) strand synthesis
    802..1131    +  promoter       SV40 promoter: SV40 enhancer and early promoter
   1198..1989    +  CDS            neo: KKA2_KLEPN - Also known as kan, nptII. Experimental evidence at protein level: Swiss-Prot protein existence level 1. Resistance to kanamycin, neomycin, paromomycin, ribostamycin, butirosin and gentamicin B. From Klebsiella pneumoniae.
   2015..2173    +  CDS            ble (fragment): BLE_KLEPN - Experimental evidence at protein level: Swiss-Prot protein existence level 1. Binding protein with a strong affinity to the bleomycin family of antibiotics. Binds to CL990; an antimitotic-antibiotic compound. From Klebsiella pneumoniae.
   2168..2289    +  polyA_signal   SV40 poly(A) signal: SV40 polyadenylation signal
   2362..2378    -  protein_bind   lac operator: The lac repressor binds to the lac operator to inhibit transcription in E. coli. This inhibition can be relieved by adding lactose or isopropyl-β-D-thiogalactopyranoside (IPTG). lac repressor encoded by lacI
   2386..2416    -  promoter       lac promoter: promoter for the E. coli lac operon
   2431..2452    -  protein_bind   CAP binding site: CAP binding activates transcription in the presence of cAMP. E. coli catabolite activator protein
   2465..2557    -  CDS            lacI (fragment): lac repressor; lacI; The lac repressor binds to the lac operator to inhibit transcription in E. coli. This inhibition can be relieved by adding lactose or isopropyl-β-D-thiogalactopyranoside (IPTG).
   2740..3328    -  rep_origin     ori: high-copy-number ColE1/pMB1/pBR322/pUC origin of replication
   3499..4359    -  CDS            AmpR: β-lactamase; bla; confers resistance to ampicillin, carbenicillin, and related antibiotics
   4360..4464    -  promoter       AmpR promoter: bla
   4523..4575    -  misc_feature   bom (fragment): basis of mobility region from pBR322
   4730..5109    +  enhancer       CMV enhancer: human cytomegalovirus immediate early enhancer
   5110..5313    +  promoter       CMV promoter: human cytomegalovirus (CMV) immediate early promoter
   5309..5342    +  LTR            5' LTR (truncated) (fragment): truncated 5' long terminal repeat (LTR) from HIV-1
   5358..5376    +  promoter       T7 promoter: promoter for bacteriophage T7 RNA polymerase
   6450..7166    +  CDS            EYFP: enhanced YFP mammalian codon-optimized
   7196..34      +  CDS            V5 tag (across the origin): epitope tag from simian virus 5
