[The description below was written by a language model from this plasmid's Addgene catalogue record and pLannotate feature annotations shown in this document.]
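Description:
pcDNA3.1-GcACR_439-EYFP is a mammalian expression plasmid built on the Invitrogen pcDNA3.1 backbone, carrying a human codon-optimized anion channelrhodopsin (GcACR_439) from the cryptophyte alga Geminigera cryophila. The roughly 1 kb opsin coding sequence was inserted between BamHI and NotI. It sits upstream of an EYFP cassette previously cloned into the backbone between NotI and XbaI, so the channel is produced as a C-terminal EYFP fusion. Transcription is driven by the human cytomegalovirus immediate early enhancer and promoter and terminated by the bovine growth hormone polyadenylation signal. A T7 promoter lies between the CMV promoter and the insert and serves as the sequencing primer site. The feature table does not annotate the opsin itself, but the unannotated gap between the T7 promoter and EYFP matches its expected position and size. A V5 epitope sequence from the backbone polylinker is detected downstream of EYFP; the record does not indicate whether it is translated.

In E. coli the plasmid is maintained at high copy through a ColE1/pUC-type origin and selected with ampicillin via the β-lactamase gene. An f1 origin is also present. For mammalian cells, an SV40 early promoter drives the neomycin phosphotransferase gene with an SV40 polyadenylation signal, which allows G418 selection of stable transfectants. The short HIV-1 LTR, ble, lacI and bom fragments in the annotation are probably incidental matches or backbone remnants rather than functional parts. The catalogue gives a total size of 7,950 bp, whereas the sequenced record is 7,203 nt, a discrepancy the record does not explain.

The construct is intended for expressing this light-gated anion channel in cultured mammalian cells. EYFP fluorescence identifies expressing cells, for example for electrophysiological characterization of channel properties or evaluation as an optogenetic silencing tool.
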