Addgene plasmid #103142: pcDNA3.1-GcACR_439-EYFP
Purpose: Anion channelrhodopsin from Geminigera cryophila (CCMP2564) for expression in mammalian cells
Depositing lab: John Spudich. Depositing organization: University of Texas Health Science Center at Houston. Publication: The Expanding Family of Natural Anion Channelrhodopsins Reveals Large Variations in Kinetics, Conductance, and Spectral Sensitivity. Govorunova EG, Sineshchekov OA, Rodarte EM, Janz R, Morelle O, Melkonian M, Wong GK, Spudich JL. Sci Rep. 2017 Mar 3;7:43358. doi: 10.1038/srep43358. PubMed 28256618.
Backbone
  Vector backbone: pcDNA3.1
  Backbone manufacturer: Invitrogen
  Backbone size w/o insert (bp): 6217
  Total vector size (bp): 7950
  Modifications to backbone: EYFP was cloned between NotI and XbaI sites
  Vector type: Mammalian Expression
Growth in bacteria
  Bacterial resistance: Ampicillin, 100 μg/mL
  Growth temperature: 37°C
  Growth strain: DH5alpha
  Copy number: High Copy
Gene/Insert
  Gene/Insert name: Anion channelrhodopsin GcACR_439
  Species: Geminigera cryophila
  Insert size (bp): 1020
  Mutation: human codon optimized
  GenBank ID: KX879676
  Promoter: CMV
  Tag / fusion protein: EYFP (C terminal on backbone)
  Cloning method: Restriction Enzyme; 5′ cloning site BamHI (not destroyed); 3′ cloning site NotI (not destroyed)
  Sequencing primers: 5′ T7
Terms and licenses: Academic/Nonprofit Terms; Industry Terms: Not Available to Industry
How to cite: pcDNA3.1-GcACR_439-EYFP was a gift from John Spudich (Addgene plasmid # 103142 ; http://n2t.net/addgene:103142 ; RRID:Addgene_103142)
