>Addgene plasmid #103142 | pcDNA3.1-GcACR_439-EYFP | depositor partial sequence | sequence record 195332 | Anion channelrhodopsin GcACR_439
ATGGCCGAGACCGGCGTGATCAGAAGCCAGGAAGACTACTACAGGCTCGTGGAGAACAGGGAGACAATCG
GCACATACTGGGATTCCTCCCTGGTGTACGGCGAGTGGGCCAGGAACAACGGCAACTGCCTCAGACAGTC
CGAGGTGGACGTGCAGTTCGTGAAGATCCTCCAGCTCTGTATGAGCGTGGTCAGCAGCTGCCAGGTGCTG
TTCATGGTGAGCAGAGCTCCTCTGGTGCCCTGGGAGGCCATCTACCTCCCCATGACCGAGAGCATTACCT
ATGGCCTGGCCTTCACCGGCAACGGCTACATCAGACTGGCTACAGGCAAGATCCTGCCCTGGGCCAGGAT
GGCCAGCTGGCTGTGCACCTGCCCCATCATGCTGGGCATGGTGTCCAATATGGCCCTGGTCAAGTACAAG
AGCCAGCCCCTGAACCCCCTGATGGTGGCCAGCTCCATCATCAGGGTGGTGTTCGGCATCTCCGCCACAA
TGAGCGACGACAGCCAGCCCGCCAAATGGGTGTTCTTCTTCATCGCCGTGATTTTCTTCCTCTTCGAGCT
GACCTGCGTGTACGCTATCTTCGGAATGACCATCGCCGACTTTGCCCAAATCCAGTCCCCCCTGGGCGAT
GCCGTGGTCTACAGGCTGAACATCCTGAGGGGCATCTTTTTCGCCAGCTGGACATGCTTTCCCATCCTGT
GGCTGGTGTCCTCCACCAGCGCCTGCCTGCTGGACGAGAATATCAGCGCCGTGCTGTACCTGATGGCCGA
CGCCCTCTGTAAGAACAGCTACGGCATTGTCCTGTGGAGCACAACCTGGGGCCTGCTGAACGGCAAGTGG
GACAGAGAGTATCCCAGAAACAGGGACATCGACGGCCTGATGATGGACATCGACCCCGCCAAGGAGAAGC
AACTGGAGGAGATGCCCAACCAGAACTTCGACATCAAGATCATGGGCCAGACCATCGCTTCCGTGAAGAG
AAGCTGCAGAAGGCCTAGAGCCGATATGGAGAGCCAGGAT
