>Addgene plasmid #103142 | pcDNA3.1-GcACR_439-EYFP | depositor partial sequence | sequence record 195333 | EYFP
GTGAGCAAGGGCGAGGAGCTGTTCACCGGGGTGGTGCCCATCCTGGTCGAGCTGGACGGCGACGTAAACG
GCCACAAGTTCAGCGTGTCCGGCGAGGGCGAGGGCGATGCCACCTACGGCAAGCTGACCCTGAAGTTCAT
CTGCACCACCGGCAAGCTGCCCGTGCCCTGGCCCACCCTCGTGACCACCTTCGGCTACGGCCTGCAGTGC
TTCGCCCGCTACCCCGACCACATGAAGCAGCACGACTTCTTCAAGTCCGCCATGCCCGAAGGCTACGTCC
AGGAGCGCACCATCTTCTTCAAGGACGACGGCAACTACAAGACCCGCGCCGAGGTGAAGTTCGAGGGCGA
CACCCTGGTGAACCGCATCGAGCTGAAGGGCATCGACTTCAAGGAGGACGGCAACATCCTGGGGCACAAG
CTGGAGTACAACTACAACAGCCACAACGTCTATATCATGGCCGACAAGCAGAAGAACGGCATCAAGGTGA
ACTTCAAGATCCGCCACAACATCGAGGACGGCAGCGTGCAGCTCGCCGACCACTACCAGCAGAACACCCC
CATCGGCGACGGCCCCGTGCTGCTGCCCGACAACCACTACCTGAGCTACCAGTCCGCCCTGAGCAAAGAC
CCCAACGAGAAGCGCGATCACATGGTCCTGCTGGAGTTCGTGACCGCCGCCGGGATCACTCTCGGCATGG
ACGAGCTGTACAAGTAA
